Addgene plasmid #86068: GST-PC-2-CTS
Purpose: A bacterial expression plasmid encoding polycystin-2 ciliary targeting signal with N-terminus GST-tag.
Depositing lab: Lei Lu. Depositing organization: Nanyang Technological University (NTU). Publication: A ternary complex comprising transportin1, Rab8 and the ciliary targeting signal directs proteins to ciliary membranes. Madugula V, Lu L. J Cell Sci. 2016 Oct 15;129(20):3922-3934. Epub 2016 Sep 15. 10.1242/jcs.194019 PubMed 27633000.
Backbone
  Vector backbone: pGEB
  Backbone manufacturer: Lu Lei (J Cell Sci. 2001)
  Backbone size w/o insert (bp): 5000
  Total vector size (bp): 5043
  Vector type: Bacterial Expression
Growth in bacteria
  Bacterial resistance: Ampicillin, 100 μg/mL
  Growth temperature: 37°C
  Growth strain: DH5alpha
  Copy number: Low Copy
Gene/Insert
  Gene/Insert name: Polycystin-2
  Species: H. sapiens (human)
  Mutation: contains the region from 1-15
  Entrez Gene: Pkd2 (a.k.a. C030034P18Rik, PC2, TRPP2)
  Promoter: tac
  Tag / fusion protein: GST (N terminal on insert)
  Cloning method: Restriction Enzyme; 5′ cloning site EcoRI (not destroyed); 3′ cloning site BamHI (not destroyed)
  Sequencing primers: 5′ 5' GGCAAGCCACGTTTGGTG 3'; 3′ 5' GGAGCTGCATGTGTCAGAGG 3'
Terms and licenses: Academic/Nonprofit Terms; Industry Terms: Not Available to Industry
How to cite: GST-PC-2-CTS was a gift from Lei Lu (Addgene plasmid # 86068 ; http://n2t.net/addgene:86068 ; RRID:Addgene_86068)
