[The description below was written by a language model from this plasmid's Addgene catalogue record and pLannotate feature annotations shown in this document.]
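Description:
GST-PC-2-CTS is a bacterial expression plasmid of about 5 kb, built on the pGEB backbone, that produces the ciliary targeting signal (CTS) of polycystin-2 as a fusion to an N-terminal glutathione S-transferase tag. The insert is very short: the record describes it as residues 1–15 of polycystin-2, cloned between EcoRI and BamHI sites, both retained, downstream of the Schistosoma japonicum GST coding sequence. Neither feature table annotates the insert, which is unsurprising for such a small segment. The species is listed as human, although the linked gene entry uses mouse-style nomenclature (Pkd2), so the exact origin of the peptide is somewhat ambiguous in the record.

Expression is driven by the tac promoter, a strong trp/lac hybrid, followed by a lac operator. A plasmid-borne lacI gene supplies the repressor, keeping the fusion off until IPTG is added. The depositor sequence is annotated with the up-regulated lacIq promoter, whereas the sequencing-derived record is called as the ordinary lacI promoter, a difference of a single base. A residual lac promoter/operator and lacZα fragment sit next to lacI, as is typical of GST-fusion vectors of this architecture. The plasmid replicates from a ColE1/pMB1-type origin and is selected with ampicillin through β-lactamase. The catalogue lists it as low copy, while only fragments of rop and the bom region are detected.

The associated study concerns a complex of transportin1, Rab8 and ciliary targeting signals in directing proteins to ciliary membranes. The plasmid therefore fits the production of purified GST-tagged CTS peptide, for example as bait in binding assays, although the record does not specify the assays.
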