Features (pLannotate 1.2.2; 16 found; start..end, strand, type, name):
      6..107     -  CDS            yciV (fragment): RNAAM_ECOLI - Also known as trpH From Escherichia coli (strain K12).
    183..211     +  promoter       tac promoter: strong E. coli promoter; hybrid between the trp and lac UV5 promoters
    219..235     +  protein_bind   lac operator: The lac repressor binds to the lac operator to inhibit transcription in E. coli. This inhibition can be relieved by adding lactose or isopropyl-β-D-thiogalactopyranoside (IPTG). lac repressor encoded by lacI
    258..911     +  CDS            GST26_SCHJA: Experimental evidence at protein level: Swiss-Prot protein existence level 1. GST isoenzymes appear to play a central role in the parasite detoxification system. Other functions are also suspected including a role in increasing the solubility of haematin in the parasite gut. From Schistosoma japonicum (Blood fluke).
   1060..1099    +  CDS            rop (fragment): Rop protein, which maintains plasmids at low copy number; rop
   1201..1241    +  misc_feature   bom (fragment): basis of mobility region from pBR322
   1346..1450    +  promoter       AmpR promoter: bla
   1451..2311    +  CDS            AmpR: β-lactamase; bla; confers resistance to ampicillin, carbenicillin, and related antibiotics
   2482..3070    +  rep_origin     ori: high-copy-number ColE1/pMB1/pBR322/pUC origin of replication
   3256..3307    -  misc_feature   bom (fragment): basis of mobility region from pBR322
   3314..3391    +  promoter       lacIq promoter: lacI (mutant); In the lacIq allele, a single base change in the promoter boosts expression of the lacI gene about 10-fold.
   3392..4474    +  CDS            lacI: lac repressor; lacI; The lac repressor binds to the lac operator to inhibit transcription in E. coli. This inhibition can be relieved by adding lactose or isopropyl-β-D-thiogalactopyranoside (IPTG).
   4487..4508    +  protein_bind   CAP binding site: CAP binding activates transcription in the presence of cAMP. E. coli catabolite activator protein
   4523..4553    +  promoter       lac promoter: promoter for the E. coli lac operon
   4561..4577    +  protein_bind   lac operator: The lac repressor binds to the lac operator to inhibit transcription in E. coli. This inhibition can be relieved by adding lactose or isopropyl-β-D-thiogalactopyranoside (IPTG). lac repressor encoded by lacI
   4597..4770    +  CDS            lacZα: LacZα fragment of β-galactosidase; lacZ fragment
>Addgene plasmid #86068 | GST-PC-2-CTS | depositor full sequence | sequence record 168916 | contains vector sequence along with insert sequence
ACGTTATCGACTGCACGGTGCACCAATGCTTCTGGCGTCAGGCAGCCATCGGAAGCTGTGGTATGGCTGT
GCAGGTCGTAAATCACTGCATAATTCGTGTCGCTCAAGGCGCACTCCCGTTCTGGATAATGTTTTTTGCG
CCGACATCATAACGGTTCTGGCAAATATTCTGAAATGAGCTGTTGACAATTAATCATCGGCTCGTATAAT
GTGTGGAATTGTGAGCGGATAACAATTTCACACAGGAAACAGTATTCATGTCCCCTATACTAGGTTATTG
GAAAATTAAGGGCCTTGTGCAACCCACTCGACTTCTTTTGGAATATCTTGAAGAAAAATATGAAGAGCAT
TTGTATGAGCGCGATGAAGGTGATAAATGGCGAAACAAAAAGTTTGAATTGGGTTTGGAGTTTCCCAATC
TTCCTTATTATATTGATGGTGATGTTAAATTAACACAGTCTATGGCCATCATACGTTATATAGCTGACAA
GCACAACATGTTGGGTGGTTGTCCAAAAGAGCGTGCAGAGATTTCAATGCTTGAAGGAGCGGTTTTGGAT
ATTAGATACGGTGTTTCGAGAATTGCATATAGTAAAGACTTTGAAACTCTCAAAGTTGATTTTCTTAGCA
AGCTACCTGAAATGCTGAAAATGTTCGAAGATCGTTTATGTCATAAAACATATTTAAATGGTGATCATGT
AACCCATCCTGACTTCATGTTGTATGACGCTCTTGATGTTGTTTTATACATGGACCCAATGTGCCTGGAT
GCGTTCCCAAAATTAGTTTGTTTTAAAAAACGTATTGAAGCTATCCCACAAATTGATAAGTACTTGAAAT
CCAGCAAGTATATAGCATGGCCTTTGCAGGGCTGGCAAGCCACGTTTGGTGGTGGCGACCATCCTCCAAA
ATCGGATCTGGTTCCGCGTGGATCAGAATTCATGGTAAACAGCAGCAGGGTGCAGCCCCAGCAGCCCGGC
GACGCCCGGGATCCTTAACAATTCTAGACTCCATGGGTCGACTCGAGCTCAAGCTTATTCATCGTGACTG
ACTGACGATCTGCCTCGCGCGTTTCGGTGATGACGGTGAAAACCTCTGACACATGCAGCTCCCGGAGACG
GTCACAGCTTGTCTGTAAGCGGATGCCGGGAGCAGACAAGCCCGTCAGGGCGCGTCAGCGGGTGTTGGCG
GGTGTCGGGGCGCAGCCATGACCCAGTCACGTAGCGATAGCGGAGTGTATAATTCTTGAAGACGAAAGGG
CCTCGTGATACGCCTATTTTTATAGGTTAATGTCATGATAATAATGGTTTCTTAGACGTCAGGTGGCACT
TTTCGGGGAAATGTGCGCGGAACCCCTATTTGTTTATTTTTCTAAATACATTCAAATATGTATCCGCTCA
TGAGACAATAACCCTGATAAATGCTTCAATAATATTGAAAAAGGAAGAGTATGAGTATTCAACATTTCCG
TGTCGCCCTTATTCCCTTTTTTGCGGCATTTTGCCTTCCTGTTTTTGCTCACCCAGAAACGCTGGTGAAA
GTAAAAGATGCTGAAGATCAGTTGGGTGCACGAGTGGGTTACATCGAACTGGATCTCAACAGCGGTAAGA
TCCTTGAGAGTTTTCGCCCCGAAGAACGTTTTCCAATGATGAGCACTTTTAAAGTTCTGCTATGTGGCGC
GGTATTATCCCGTGTTGACGCCGGGCAAGAGCAACTCGGTCGCCGCATACACTATTCTCAGAATGACTTG
GTTGAGTACTCACCAGTCACAGAAAAGCATCTTACGGATGGCATGACAGTAAGAGAATTATGCAGTGCTG
CCATAACCATGAGTGATAACACTGCGGCCAACTTACTTCTGACAACGATCGGAGGACCGAAGGAGCTAAC
CGCTTTTTTGCACAACATGGGGGATCATGTAACTCGCCTTGATCGTTGGGAACCGGAGCTGAATGAAGCC
ATACCAAACGACGAGCGTGACACCACGATGCCTGCAGCAATGGCAACAACGTTGCGCAAACTATTAACTG
GCGAACTACTTACTCTAGCTTCCCGGCAACAATTAATAGACTGGATGGAGGCGGATAAAGTTGCAGGACC
ACTTCTGCGCTCGGCCCTTCCGGCTGGCTGGTTTATTGCTGATAAATCTGGAGCCGGTGAGCGTGGGTCT
CGCGGTATCATTGCAGCACTGGGGCCAGATGGTAAGCCCTCCCGTATCGTAGTTATCTACACGACGGGGA
GTCAGGCAACTATGGATGAACGAAATAGACAGATCGCTGAGATAGGTGCCTCACTGATTAAGCATTGGTA
ACTGTCAGACCAAGTTTACTCATATATACTTTAGATTGATTTAAAACTTCATTTTTAATTTAAAAGGATC
TAGGTGAAGATCCTTTTTGATAATCTCATGACCAAAATCCCTTAACGTGAGTTTTCGTTCCACTGAGCGT
CAGACCCCGTAGAAAAGATCAAAGGATCTTCTTGAGATCCTTTTTTTCTGCGCGTAATCTGCTGCTTGCA
AACAAAAAAACCACCGCTACCAGCGGTGGTTTGTTTGCCGGATCAAGAGCTACCAACTCTTTTTCCGAAG
GTAACTGGCTTCAGCAGAGCGCAGATACCAAATACTGTCCTTCTAGTGTAGCCGTAGTTAGGCCACCACT
TCAAGAACTCTGTAGCACCGCCTACATACCTCGCTCTGCTAATCCTGTTACCAGTGGCTGCTGCCAGTGG
CGATAAGTCGTGTCTTACCGGGTTGGACTCAAGACGATAGTTACCGGATAAGGCGCAGCGGTCGGGCTGA
ACGGGGGGTTCGTGCACACAGCCCAGCTTGGAGCGAACGACCTACACCGAACTGAGATACCTACAGCGTG
AGCTATGAGAAAGCGCCACGCTTCCCGAAGGGAGAAAGGCGGACAGGTATCCGGTAAGCGGCAGGGTCGG
AACAGGAGAGCGCACGAGGGAGCTTCCAGGGGGAAACGCCTGGTATCTTTATAGTCCTGTCGGGTTTCGC
CACCTCTGACTTGAGCGTCGATTTTTGTGATGCTCGTCAGGGGGGCGGAGCCTATGGAAAAACGCCAGCA
ACGCGGCCTTTTTACGGTTCCTGGCCTTTTGCTGGCCTTTTGCTCACATGTTCTTTCCTGCGTTATCCCC
TGATTCTGTGGATAACCGTATTACCGCCTTTGAGTGAGCTGATACCGCTCGCCGCAGCCGAACGACCGAG
CGCAGCGAGTCAGTGAGCGAGGAAGCGGAAGAGCGCCTGATGCGGTATTTTCTCCTTACGCATCTGTGCG
GTATTTCACACCGCATAAATTCCGACACCATCGAATGGTGCAAAACCTTTCGCGGTATGGCATGATAGCG
CCCGGAAGAGAGTCAATTCAGGGTGGTGAATGTGAAACCAGTAACGTTATACGATGTCGCAGAGTATGCC
GGTGTCTCTTATCAGACCGTTTCCCGCGTGGTGAACCAGGCCAGCCACGTTTCTGCGAAAACGCGGGAAA
AAGTGGAAGCGGCGATGGCGGAGCTGAATTACATTCCCAACCGCGTGGCACAACAACTGGCGGGCAAACA
GTCGTTGCTGATTGGCGTTGCCACCTCCAGTCTGGCCCTGCACGCGCCGTCGCAAATTGTCGCGGCGATT
AAATCTCGCGCCGATCAACTGGGTGCCAGCGTGGTGGTGTCGATGGTAGAACGAAGCGGCGTCGAAGCCT
GTAAAGCGGCGGTGCACAATCTTCTCGCGCAACGCGTCAGTGGGCTGATCATTAACTATCCGCTGGATGA
CCAGGATGCCATTGCTGTGGAAGCTGCCTGCACTAATGTTCCGGCGTTATTTCTTGATGTCTCTGACCAG
ACACCCATCAACAGTATTATTTTCTCCCATGAAGACGGTACGCGACTGGGCGTGGAGCATCTGGTCGCAT
TGGGTCACCAGCAAATCGCGCTGTTAGCGGGCCCATTAAGTTCTGTCTCGGCGCGTCTGCGTCTGGCTGG
CTGGCATAAATATCTCACTCGCAATCAAATTCAGCCGATAGCGGAACGGGAAGGCGACTGGAGTGCCATG
TCCGGTTTTCAACAAACCATGCAAATGCTGAATGAGGGCATCGTTCCCACTGCGATGCTGGTTGCCAACG
ATCAGATGGCGCTGGGCGCAATGCGCGCCATTACCGAGTCCGGGCTGCGCGTTGGTGCGGATATCTCGGT
AGTGGGATACGACGATACCGAAGACAGCTCATGTTATATCCCGCCGTTAACCACCATCAAACAGGATTTT
CGCCTGCTGGGGCAAACCAGCGTGGACCGCTTGCTGCAACTCTCTCAGGGCCAGGCGGTGAAGGGCAATC
AGCTGTTGCCCGTCTCACTGGTGAAAAGAAAAACCACCCTGGCGCCCAATACGCAAACCGCCTCTCCCCG
CGCGTTGGCCGATTCATTAATGCAGCTGGCACGACAGGTTTCCCGACTGGAAAGCGGGCAGTGAGCGCAA
CGCAATTAATGTGAGTTAGCTCACTCATTAGGCACCCCAGGCTTTACACTTTATGCTTCCGGCTCGTATG
TTGTGTGGAATTGTGAGCGGATAACAATTTCACACAGGAAACAGCTATGACCATGATTACGGATTCACTG
GCCGTCGTTTTACAACGTCGTGACTGGGAAAACCCTGGCGTTACCCAACTTAATCGCCTTGCAGCACATC
CCCCTTTCGCCAGCTGGCGTAATAGCGAAGAGGCCCGCACCGATCGCCCTTCCCAACAGTTGCGCAGCCT
GAATGGCGAATGGCGCTTTGCCTGGTTTCCGGCACCAGAAGCGGTGCCGGAAAGCTGGCTGGAGTGCGAT
CTTCCTGAGGCCGATACTGTCGTCGTCCCCTCAAACTGGCAGATGCACGGTTACGATGCGCCCATCTACA
CCAACGTAACCTATCCCATTACGGTCAATCCGCCGTTTGTTCCCACGGAGAATCCGACGGGTTGTTACTC
GCTCACATTTAATGTTGATGAAAGCTGGCTACAGGAAGGCCAGACGCGAATTATTTTTGATGGCGTTGGA
ATT
