Features (pLannotate 1.2.2; 16 found; start..end, strand, type, name):
      2..590     +  rep_origin     ori: high-copy-number ColE1/pMB1/pBR322/pUC origin of replication
    776..827     -  misc_feature   bom (fragment): basis of mobility region from pBR322
    834..911     +  promoter       lacI promoter: lacI
    912..1994    +  CDS            lacI: lac repressor; lacI; The lac repressor binds to the lac operator to inhibit transcription in E. coli. This inhibition can be relieved by adding lactose or isopropyl-β-D-thiogalactopyranoside (IPTG).
   2007..2028    +  protein_bind   CAP binding site: CAP binding activates transcription in the presence of cAMP. E. coli catabolite activator protein
   2043..2073    +  promoter       lac promoter: promoter for the E. coli lac operon
   2081..2097    +  protein_bind   lac operator: The lac repressor binds to the lac operator to inhibit transcription in E. coli. This inhibition can be relieved by adding lactose or isopropyl-β-D-thiogalactopyranoside (IPTG). lac repressor encoded by lacI
   2117..2290    +  CDS            lacZα: LacZα fragment of β-galactosidase; lacZ fragment
   2554..2670    -  CDS            yciV (fragment): RNAAM_ECOLI - Also known as trpH From Escherichia coli (strain K12).
   2746..2774    +  promoter       tac promoter: strong E. coli promoter; hybrid between the trp and lac UV5 promoters
   2782..2798    +  protein_bind   lac operator: The lac repressor binds to the lac operator to inhibit transcription in E. coli. This inhibition can be relieved by adding lactose or isopropyl-β-D-thiogalactopyranoside (IPTG). lac repressor encoded by lacI
   2821..3474    +  CDS            GST26_SCHJA: Experimental evidence at protein level: Swiss-Prot protein existence level 1. GST isoenzymes appear to play a central role in the parasite detoxification system. Other functions are also suspected including a role in increasing the solubility of haematin in the parasite gut. From Schistosoma japonicum (Blood fluke).
   3624..3663    +  CDS            rop (fragment): Rop protein, which maintains plasmids at low copy number; rop
   3765..3805    +  misc_feature   bom (fragment): basis of mobility region from pBR322
   3910..4014    +  promoter       AmpR promoter: bla
   4015..4875    +  CDS            AmpR: β-lactamase; bla; confers resistance to ampicillin, carbenicillin, and related antibiotics
>Addgene plasmid #86068 | GST-PC-2-CTS | addgene full sequence | sequence record 177978 | Addgene NGS Result
CTTGAGATCCTTTTTTTCTGCGCGTAATCTGCTGCTTGCAAACAAAAAAACCACCGCTACCAGCGGTGGT
TTGTTTGCCGGATCAAGAGCTACCAACTCTTTTTCCGAAGGTAACTGGCTTCAGCAGAGCGCAGATACCA
AATACTGTCCTTCTAGTGTAGCCGTAGTTAGGCCACCACTTCAAGAACTCTGTAGCACCGCCTACATACC
TCGCTCTGCTAATCCTGTTACCAGTGGCTGCTGCCAGTGGCGATAAGTCGTGTCTTACCGGGTTGGACTC
AAGACGATAGTTACCGGATAAGGCGCAGCGGTCGGGCTGAACGGGGGGTTCGTGCACACAGCCCAGCTTG
GAGCGAACGACCTACACCGAACTGAGATACCTACAGCGTGAGCTATGAGAAAGCGCCACGCTTCCCGAAG
GGAGAAAGGCGGACAGGTATCCGGTAAGCGGCAGGGTCGGAACAGGAGAGCGCACGAGGGAGCTTCCAGG
GGGAAACGCCTGGTATCTTTATAGTCCTGTCGGGTTTCGCCACCTCTGACTTGAGCGTCGATTTTTGTGA
TGCTCGTCAGGGGGGCGGAGCCTATGGAAAAACGCCAGCAACGCGGCCTTTTTACGGTTCCTGGCCTTTT
GCTGGCCTTTTGCTCACATGTTCTTTCCTGCGTTATCCCCTGATTCTGTGGATAACCGTATTACCGCCTT
TGAGTGAGCTGATACCGCTCGCCGCAGCCGAACGACCGAGCGCAGCGAGTCAGTGAGCGAGGAAGCGGAA
GAGCGCCTGATGCGGTATTTTCTCCTTACGCATCTGTGCGGTATTTCACACCGCATAAATTCCGACACCA
TCGAATGGCGCAAAACCTTTCGCGGTATGGCATGATAGCGCCCGGAAGAGAGTCAATTCAGGGTGGTGAA
TGTGAAACCAGTAACGTTATACGATGTCGCAGAGTATGCCGGTGTCTCTTATCAGACCGTTTCCCGCGTG
GTGAACCAGGCCAGCCACGTTTCTGCGAAAACGCGGGAAAAAGTGGAAGCGGCGATGGCGGAGCTGAATT
ACATTCCCAACCGCGTGGCACAACAACTGGCGGGCAAACAGTCGTTGCTGATTGGCGTTGCCACCTCCAG
TCTGGCCCTGCACGCGCCGTCGCAAATTGTCGCGGCGATTAAATCTCGCGCCGATCAACTGGGTGCCAGC
GTGGTGGTGTCGATGGTAGAACGAAGCGGCGTCGAAGCCTGTAAAGCGGCGGTGCACAATCTTCTCGCGC
AACGCGTCAGTGGGCTGATCATTAACTATCCGCTGGATGACCAGGATGCCATTGCTGTGGAAGCTGCCTG
CACTAATGTTCCGGCGTTATTTCTTGATGTCTCTGACCAGACACCCATCAACAGTATTATTTTCTCCCAT
GAAGACGGTACGCGACTGGGCGTGGAGCATCTGGTCGCATTGGGTCACCAGCAAATCGCGCTGTTAGCGG
GCCCATTAAGTTCTGTCTCGGCGCGTCTGCGTCTGGCTGGCTGGCATAAATATCTCACTCGCAATCAAAT
TCAGCCGATAGCGGAACGGGAAGGCGACTGGAGTGCCATGTCCGGTTTTCAACAAACCATGCAAATGCTG
AATGAGGGCATCGTTCCCACTGCGATGCTGGTTGCCAACGATCAGATGGCGCTGGGCGCAATGCGCGCCA
TTACCGAGTCCGGGCTGCGCGTTGGTGCGGATATCTCGGTAGTGGGATACGACGATACCGAAGACAGCTC
ATGTTATATCCCGCCGTTAACCACCATCAAACAGGATTTTCGCCTGCTGGGGCAAACCAGCGTGGACCGC
TTGCTGCAACTCTCTCAGGGCCAGGCGGTGAAGGGCAATCAGCTGTTGCCCGTCTCACTGGTGAAAAGAA
AAACCACCCTGGCGCCCAATACGCAAACCGCCTCTCCCCGCGCGTTGGCCGATTCATTAATGCAGCTGGC
ACGACAGGTTTCCCGACTGGAAAGCGGGCAGTGAGCGCAACGCAATTAATGTAAGTTAGCTCACTCATTA
GGCACCCCAGGCTTTACACTTTATGCTTCCGGCTCGTATGTTGTGTGGAATTGTGAGCGGATAACAATTT
CACACAGGAAACAGCTATGACCATGATTACGGATTCACTGGCCGTCGTTTTACAACGTCGTGACTGGGAA
AACCCTGGCGTTACCCAACTTAATCGCCTTGCAGCACATCCCCCTTTCGCCAGCTGGCGTAATAGCGAAG
AGGCCCGCACCGATCGCCCTTCCCAACAGTTGCGCAGCCTGAATGGCGAATGGCGCTTTGCCTGGTTTCC
GGCACCAGAAGCGGTGCCGGAAAGCTGGCTGGAGTGCGATCTTCCTGAGGCCGATACTGTCGTCGTCCCC
TCAAACTGGCAGATGCACGGTTACGATGCGCCCATCTACACCAACGTGACCTATCCCATTACGGTCAATC
CGCCGTTTGTTCCCACGGAGAATCCGACGGGTTGTTACTCGCTCACATTTAATGTTGATGAAAGCTGGCT
ACAGGAAGGCCAGACGCGAATTATTTTTGATGGCGTTGGAATTAGCTTATCGACTGCACGGTGCACCAAT
GCTTCTGGCGTCAGGCAGCCATCGGAAGCTGTGGTATGGCTGTGCAGGTCGTAAATCACTGCATAATTCG
TGTCGCTCAAGGCGCACTCCCGTTCTGGATAATGTTTTTTGCGCCGACATCATAACGGTTCTGGCAAATA
TTCTGAAATGAGCTGTTGACAATTAATCATCGGCTCGTATAATGTGTGGAATTGTGAGCGGATAACAATT
TCACACAGGAAACAGTATTCATGTCCCCTATACTAGGTTATTGGAAAATTAAGGGCCTTGTGCAACCCAC
TCGACTTCTTTTGGAATATCTTGAAGAAAAATATGAAGAGCATTTGTATGAGCGCGATGAAGGTGATAAA
TGGCGAAACAAAAAGTTTGAATTGGGTTTGGAGTTTCCCAATCTTCCTTATTATATTGATGGTGATGTTA
AATTAACACAGTCTATGGCCATCATACGTTATATAGCTGACAAGCACAACATGTTGGGTGGTTGTCCAAA
AGAGCGTGCAGAGATTTCAATGCTTGAAGGAGCGGTTTTGGATATTAGATACGGTGTTTCGAGAATTGCA
TATAGTAAAGACTTTGAAACTCTCAAAGTTGATTTTCTTAGCAAGCTACCTGAAATGCTGAAAATGTTCG
AAGATCGTTTATGTCATAAAACATATTTAAATGGTGATCATGTAACCCATCCTGACTTCATGTTGTATGA
CGCTCTTGATGTTGTTTTATACATGGACCCAATGTGCCTGGATGCGTTCCCAAAATTAGTTTGTTTTAAA
AAACGTATTGAAGCTATCCCACAAATTGATAAGTACTTGAAATCCAGCAAGTATATAGCATGGCCTTTGC
AGGGCTGGCAAGCCACGTTTGGTGGTGGCGACCATCCTCCAAAATCGGATCTGGTTCCGCGTGGATCAGA
ATTCATGGTGAACAGCAGCAGGGTGCAGCCCCAGCAGCCCGGCGACGCCCGGGATCCTTAACAATTCTAG
ACTCCATGGGTCGACTCGAGCTCAAGCTTAATTCATCGTGACTGACTGACGATCTGCCTCGCGCGTTTCG
GTGATGACGGTGAAAACCTCTGACACATGCAGCTCCCGGAGACGGTCACAGCTTGTCTGTAAGCGGATGC
CGGGAGCAGACAAGCCCGTCAGGGCGCGTCAGCGGGTGTTGGCGGGTGTCGGGGCGCAGCCATGACCCAG
TCACGTAGCGATAGCGGAGTGTATAATTCTTGAAGACGAAAGGGCCTCGTGATACGCCTATTTTTATAGG
TTAATGTCATGATAATAATGGTTTCTTAGACGTCAGGTGGCACTTTTCGGGGAAATGTGCGCGGAACCCC
TATTTGTTTATTTTTCTAAATACATTCAAATATGTATCCGCTCATGAGACAATAACCCTGATAAATGCTT
CAATAATATTGAAAAAGGAAGAGTATGAGTATTCAACATTTCCGTGTCGCCCTTATTCCCTTTTTTGCGG
CATTTTGCCTTCCTGTTTTTGCTCACCCAGAAACGCTGGTGAAAGTAAAAGATGCTGAAGATCAGTTGGG
TGCACGAGTGGGTTACATCGAACTGGATCTCAACAGCGGTAAGATCCTTGAGAGTTTTCGCCCCGAAGAA
CGTTTTCCAATGATGAGCACTTTTAAAGTTCTGCTATGTGGCGCGGTATTATCCCGTGTTGACGCCGGGC
AAGAGCAACTCGGTCGCCGCATACACTATTCTCAGAATGACTTGGTTGAGTACTCACCAGTCACAGAAAA
GCATCTTACGGATGGCATGACAGTAAGAGAATTATGCAGTGCTGCCATAACCATGAGTGATAACACTGCG
GCCAACTTACTTCTGACAACGATCGGAGGACCGAAGGAGCTAACCGCTTTTTTGCACAACATGGGGGATC
ATGTAACTCGCCTTGATCGTTGGGAACCGGAGCTGAATGAAGCCATACCAAACGACGAGCGTGACACCAC
GATGCCTGCAGCAATGGCAACAACGTTGCGCAAACTATTAACTGGCGAACTACTTACTCTAGCTTCCCGG
CAACAATTAATAGACTGGATGGAGGCGGATAAAGTTGCAGGACCACTTCTGCGCTCGGCCCTTCCGGCTG
GCTGGTTTATTGCTGATAAATCTGGAGCCGGTGAGCGTGGGTCTCGCGGTATCATTGCAGCACTGGGGCC
AGATGGTAAGCCCTCCCGTATCGTAGTTATCTACACGACGGGGAGTCAGGCAACTATGGATGAACGAAAT
AGACAGATCGCTGAGATAGGTGCCTCACTGATTAAGCATTGGTAACTGTCAGACCAAGTTTACTCATATA
TACTTTAGATTGATTTAAAACTTCATTTTTAATTTAAAAGGATCTAGGTGAAGATCCTTTTTGATAATCT
CATGACCAAAATCCCTTAACGTGAGTTTTCGTTCCACTGAGCGTCAGACCCCGTAGAAAAGATCAAAGGA
TCTT
